Addgene plasmid #221898: mito-mStayGold_pTwistCMVBetaGlobWPRENeo
Purpose: Expresses mStayGold targeted to the mitochondria
Depositing lab: Janelia Integrative Imaging. Depositing organization: HHMI, Janelia Research Campus.
Backbone
  Vector backbone: pTWIST_CMVBetaGlobWPRENeo
  Backbone manufacturer: Twist Biosciences
  Backbone size w/o insert (bp): 6788
  Total vector size (bp): 7568
  Vector type: Mammalian Expression
  Selectable markers: Neomycin (select with G418)
Growth in bacteria
  Bacterial resistance: Ampicillin, 100 μg/mL
  Growth temperature: 37°C
  Growth strain: DH5alpha
  Copy number: High Copy
Gene/Insert
  Gene/Insert name: cox8-mStayGold (alt name: mito_mStayGold)
  Insert size (bp): 780
  Promoter: CMV
  Tag / fusion protein: Cox8 (N terminal on insert)
  Cloning method: Gene Synthesis
  Sequencing primers: 5′ ATGTCCGTCCTGACGCCGCT
Terms and licenses: Academic/Nonprofit Terms; Industry Terms: Not Available to Industry
How to cite: mito-mStayGold_pTwistCMVBetaGlobWPRENeo was a gift from Janelia Integrative Imaging (Addgene plasmid # 221898 ; http://n2t.net/addgene:221898 ; RRID:Addgene_221898)
