[The description below was written by a language model from this plasmid's Addgene catalogue record and pLannotate feature annotations shown in this document.]
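Description:
mito-mStayGold_pTwistCMVBetaGlobWPRENeo is a 7,568 bp mammalian expression plasmid built on the Twist Biosciences pTWIST_CMVBetaGlobWPRENeo backbone. It expresses the green fluorescent protein mStayGold targeted to mitochondria. In bacteria it is maintained at high copy through a ColE1/pUC-type origin and selected with ampicillin via a β-lactamase (AmpR) gene driven by its own promoter. For mammalian cells it carries a separate neomycin phosphotransferase cassette, made up of the SV40 early promoter, neo and a bGH polyadenylation signal. This cassette allows G418 selection of stably transfected cells.

The payload is a roughly 780 bp synthesized open reading frame. In it, the mitochondrial presequence of human cytochrome c oxidase subunit VIII (COX8) is fused to the N terminus of mStayGold, so the fluorescent protein is imported into the mitochondrial matrix. The feature table annotates only the COX8 presequence at the start of the insert. The mStayGold coding region itself was not recognised by the annotation tool, but it presumably occupies the unannotated stretch between the presequence and the WPRE.

Transcription is driven by CMV immediate early enhancer and promoter elements, followed by a truncated human β-globin intron, which typically improves mRNA processing and expression. Downstream of the insert, a WPRE enhances transcript stability and export. An SV40 poly(A) signal is annotated after the WPRE, though on the reverse strand. Short β-globin insulator elements, together with bacterial and T7 terminators and an upstream synthetic poly(A) signal, flank the expression units and help shield them from read-through transcription and neighbouring regulatory elements. The construct is suited to labelling mitochondria for fluorescence imaging in transfected mammalian cells.
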