Features (pLannotate 1.2.2; 22 found; start..end, strand, type, name):
      5..79      +  CDS            COX8 presequence: mitochondrial presequence of human cytochrome c oxidase subunit VIII (Rizutto et al., 1989)
    848..1436    +  misc_feature   WPRE: woodchuck hepatitis virus posttranscriptional regulatory element
   1489..1610    -  polyA_signal   SV40 poly(A) signal: SV40 polyadenylation signal
   1633..1702    -  CDS            large T antigen (fragment): large T antigen from SV40 (simian virus 40)
   1725..1771    +  terminator     T7 terminator: transcription terminator for bacteriophage T7 RNA polymerase
   1801..1937    +  terminator     rrnG terminator: transcription terminator from the E. coli ribosomal RNA rrnG operon (Albrechtsen et al., 1991)
   1982..2053    +  misc_feature   3' β-globin insulator: insulator downstream of the human β-globin locus (Farrell et al., 2002)
   2098..2294    +  promoter       SV40 promoter: SV40 early promoter
   2308..3099    +  CDS            neo: KKA2_KLEPN - Also known as kan, nptII. Experimental evidence at protein level: Swiss-Prot protein existence level 1. Resistance to kanamycin, neomycin, paromomycin, ribostamycin, butirosin and gentamicin B. From Klebsiella pneumoniae.
   3113..3337    +  polyA_signal   bGH poly(A) signal: bovine growth hormone polyadenylation signal
   3533..4121    -  rep_origin     ori: high-copy-number ColE1/pMB1/pBR322/pUC origin of replication
   4293..4357    -  CDS            bla(M) (fragment): β-lactamase lacking the signal sequence; bla(M); allows cytosolic expression of β-lactamase
   4867..4971    +  promoter       AmpR promoter: bla
   4972..5832    +  CDS            AmpR: β-lactamase; bla; confers resistance to ampicillin, carbenicillin, and related antibiotics
   5845..5981    +  terminator     rrnG terminator: transcription terminator from the E. coli ribosomal RNA rrnG operon (Albrechtsen et al., 1991)
   6126..6197    +  misc_feature   5' β-globin insulator: insulator upstream of the human β-globin locus (Farrell et al., 2002)
   6202..6248    -  terminator     T7 terminator: transcription terminator for bacteriophage T7 RNA polymerase
   6266..6314    -  polyA_signal   poly(A) signal: synthetic polyadenylation signal
   6395..6698    +  enhancer       CMV enhancer: human cytomegalovirus immediate early enhancer
   6771..6788    -  promoter       CMV promoter (fragment): human cytomegalovirus (CMV) immediate early promoter
   6851..6902    +  promoter       CMVd2 promoter: truncated human cytomegalovirus (CMV) immediate early promoter that yields moderately reduced expression relative to the full-length promoter
   7036..7511    +  intron         β-globin intron: internally truncated intron from human β-globin
>Addgene plasmid #221898 | mito-mStayGold_pTwistCMVBetaGlobWPRENeo | addgene full sequence | sequence record 438069 | Addgene NGS Result
CACCATGTCCGTCCTGACGCCGCTGCTGCTGCGGGGCTTGACAGGCTCGGCCCGGCGGCTCCCAGTGCCG
CGCGCCAAGGGAGCATCGGGAGCCTCAGGAGCATCGGTGTCTACAGGCGAGGAGCTGTTTACCGGCGTGG
TGCCCTTCAAGTTCCAGCTGAAGGGCACCATCAACGGCAAGAGCTTCACCGTGGAAGGGGAAGGTGAAGG
GAACAGCCACGAGGGCAGCCACAAAGGCAAGTACGTGTGCACCAGCGGCAAACTGCCAATGTCTTGGGCC
GCCCTGGGAACTAGCTTCGGCTATGGCATGAAGTACTACACCAAGTACCCCAGCGGCCTGAAGAACTGGT
TCCACGAGGTGATGCCGGAAGGGTTTACTTACGACAGACACATCCAGTACAAGGGCGACGGCAGCATCCA
CGCCAAGCACCAGCACTTCATGAAGAACGGCACCTACCACAACATCGTGGAGTTCACCGGCCAGGACTTC
AAGGAGAACAGCCCCGTGCTGACCGGCGACATGGACGTGAGCCTGCCCAACGAGGTGCAGCACATCCCCA
TAGATGACGGCGTGGAGTGCACAGTGACCCTGCAGTACCCTCTGCTGAGCGACGAGAGCAAGTGCGTGGA
GGCCTACCAGAACACCATCATCAAGCCCCTGCACAATCAGCCAGCCCCCGATGTGCCATTCCACTGGATC
AGAAAGCAGTACACCCAGAGCAAGGACGACACCGAGGAGAGAGACCACATCATCCAGAGCGAGACCCTGG
AGGCCCACCTGTAATCTAGAAGTTGTCTCCTCCTGCACTGACTGACTGATACAATCGATTTCTGGATCCG
CAGGCCTAATCAACCTCTGGATTACAAAATTTGTGAAAGATTGACTGGTATTCTTAACTATGTTGCTCCT
TTTACGCTATGTGGATACGCTGCTTTAATGCCTTTGTATCATGCTATTGCTTCCCGTATGGCTTTCATTT
TCTCCTCCTTGTATAAATCCTGGTTGCTGTCTCTTTATGAGGAGTTGTGGCCCGTTGTCAGGCAACGTGG
CGTGGTGTGCACTGTGTTTGCTGACGCAACCCCCACTGGTTGGGGCATTGCCACCACCTGTCAGCTCCTT
TCCGGGACTTTCGCTTTCCCCCTCCCTATTGCCACGGCGGAACTCATCGCCGCCTGCCTTGCCCGCTGCT
GGACAGGGGCTCGGCTGTTGGGCACTGACAATTCCGTGGTGTTGTCGGGGAAGCTGACGTCCTTTCCATG
GCTGCTCGCCTGTGTTGCCACCTGGATTCTGCGCGGGACGTCCTTCTGCTACGTCCCTTCGGCCCTCAAT
CCAGCGGACCTTCCTTCCCGCGGCCTGCTGCCGGCTCTGCGGCCTCTTCCGCGTCTTCGCCTTCGCCCTC
AGACGAGTCGGATCTCCCTTTGGGCCGCCTCCCCGCCTGTCTAGCTTGACTGACTGAGATACAGCGTACC
TTCAGCTCACAGACATGATAAGATACATTGATGAGTTTGGACAAACCACAACTAGAATGCAGTGAAAAAA
ATGCTTTATTTGTGAAATTTGTGATGCTATTGCTTTATTTGTAACCATTATAAGCTGCAATAAACAAGTT
AACAACAACAATTGCATTCATTTTATGTTTCAGGTTCAGGGGGAGGTGTGGGAGGTTTTTTAAAGCAAGT
AAAACCTCTACAAATGTGGTATTGGCCCATCTCTATCGGTATCGTAGCATAACCCCTTGGGGCCTCTAAA
CGGGTCTTGAGGGGTTTTTTGTGCCCCTCGGGCCGGATTGCTATCTACCGGCATTGGCGCAGAAAAAAAT
GCCTGATGCGACGCTGCGCGTCTTATACTCCCACATATGCCAGATTCAGCAACGGATACGGCTTCCCCAA
CTTGCCCACTTCCATACGTGTCCTCCTTACCAGAAATTTATCCTTAAGGTCGTCAGCTATCCTGCAGGCG
ATCTCTCGATTTCGATCAAGACATTCCTTTAATGGTCTTTTCTGGACACCACTAGGGGTCAGAAGTAGTT
CATCAAACTTTCTTCCCTCCCTAATCTCATTGGTTACCTTGGGCTATCGAAACTTAATTAAGCGATCTGC
ATCTCAATTAGTCAGCAACCATAGTCCCGCCCCTAACTCCGCCCATCCCGCCCCTAACTCCGCCCAGTTC
CGCCCATTCTCCGCCCCATCGCTGACTAATTTTTTTTATTTATGCAGAGGCCGAGGCCGCCTCGGCCTCT
GAGCTATTCCAGAAGTAGTGAGGAGGCTTTTTTGGAGGCCTAGGCTTTTGCAAAGGAGGTAGCCAACATG
ATTGAACAAGATGGATTGCACGCAGGTTCTCCCGCCGCTTGGGTGGAGAGGCTATTCGGCTATGACTGGG
CACAACAGACAATCGGCTGCTCTGATGCCGCCGTGTTCCGGCTGTCAGCGCAGGGGCGCCCGGTTCTTTT
TGTCAAGACCGACCTGTCCGGTGCCCTGAATGAACTCCAGGACGAGGCAGCGCGGCTATCGTGGCTGGCC
ACGACGGGCGTTCCTTGCGCAGCTGTGCTCGACGTTGTCACTGAAGCGGGAAGGGACTGGCTGCTATTGG
GCGAAGTGCCGGGGCAGGATCTCCTGTCATCTCACCTTGCTCCTGCCGAGAAAGTATCCATCATGGCTGA
TGCAATGCGGCGGCTGCATACGCTTGATCCGGCTACCTGCCCATTCGACCACCAAGCGAAACATCGCATC
GAGCGAGCACGTACTCGGATGGAAGCCGGTCTTGTCGATCAGGATGATCTGGACGAAGAGCATCAGGGGC
TCGCGCCAGCCGAACTGTTCGCCAGGCTCAAGGCGCGGATGCCCGACGGCGAGGATCTCGTCGTGACCCA
CGGCGATGCCTGCTTGCCGAATATCATGGTGGAAAATGGCCGCTTTTCTGGATTCATCGACTGTGGCCGG
CTGGGTGTGGCGGACCGCTATCAGGACATAGCGTTGGCTACCCGTGATATTGCTGAAGAGCTTGGCGGCG
AATGGGCTGACCGCTTCCTCGTGCTTTACGGTATCGCCGCTCCCGATTCGCAGCGCATCGCCTTCTATCG
CCTTCTTGACGAGTTCTTCTAGTATGTAAGCCCTGTGCCTTCTAGTTGCCAGCCATCTGTTGTTTGCCCC
TCCCCCGTGCCTTCCTTGACCCTGGAAGGTGCCACTCCCACTGTCCTTTCCTAATAAAATGAGGAAATTG
CATCGCATTGTCTGAGTAGGTGTCATTCTATTCTGGGGGGTGGGGTGGGGCAGGACAGCAAGGGGGAGGA
TTGGGAAGACAATAGCAGGCATGCTGGGGATGCGGTGGGCTCTATGGTTAATTAACCAGTCAAGTCAGCT
ACTTGGCGAGATCGACTTGTCTGGGTTTCGACTACGCTCAGAATTGCGTCAGTCAAGTTCGATCTGGTCC
TTGCTATTGCACCCGTTCTCCGATTACGAGTTTCATTTAAATCATGTGAGCAAAAGGCCAGCAAAAGGCC
AGGAACCGTAAAAAGGCCGCGTTGCTGGCGTTTTTCCATAGGCTCCGCCCCCCTGACGAGCATCACAAAA
ATCGACGCTCAAGTCAGAGGTGGCGAAACCCGACAGGACTATAAAGATACCAGGCGTTTCCCCCTGGAAG
CTCCCTCGTGCGCTCTCCTGTTCCGACCCTGCCGCTTACCGGATACCTGTCCGCCTTTCTCCCTTCGGGA
AGCGTGGCGCTTTCTCATAGCTCACGCTGTAGGTATCTCAGTTCGGTGTAGGTCGTTCGCTCCAAGCTGG
GCTGTGTGCACGAACCCCCCGTTCAGCCCGACCGCTGCGCCTTATCCGGTAACTATCGTCTTGAGTCCAA
CCCGGTAAGACACGACTTATCGCCACTGGCAGCAGCCACTGGTAACAGGATTAGCAGAGCGAGGTATGTA
GGCGGTGCTACAGAGTTCTTGAAGTGGTGGCCTAACTACGGCTACACTAGAAGAACAGTATTTGGTATCT
GCGCTCTGCTGAAGCCAGTTACCTTCGGAAAAAGAGTTGGTAGCTCTTGATCCGGCAAACAAACCACCGC
TGGTAGCGGTGGTTTTTTTGTTTGCAAGCAGCAGATTACGCGCAGAAAAAAAGGATCTCAAGAAGATCCT
TTGATCTTTTCTACGGGGTCTGACGCTCAGTGGAACGAAAACTCACGTTAAGGGATTTTGGTCATGAGAT
TATCAAAAAGGATCTTCACCTAGATCCTTTTAAATTAAAAATGAAGTTTTAAATCAATCTAAAGTATATA
TGAGTAAACTTGGTCTGACAGTTACCAATGCTTAATCAGTGAGGCACCTATCTCAGCGATCTGTCTATTT
CGTTCATCCATAGTTGCATTTAAATTTCCGAACTCTCCAAGGCCCTCGTCGGAAAATCTTCAAACCTTTC
GTCCGATCCATCTTGCAGGCTACCTCTCGAACGAACTATCGCAAGTCTCTTGGCCGGCCTTGCGCCTTGG
CTATTGCTTGGCAGCGCCTATCGCCAGGTATTACTCCAATCCCGAATATCCGAGATCGGGATCACCCGAG
AGAAGTTCAACCTACATCCTCAATCCCGATCTATCCGAGATCCGAGGAATATCGAAATCGGGGCGCGCCT
GGTGTACCGAGAACGATCCTCTCAGTGCGAGTCTCGACGATCCATATCGTTGCTTGGCAGTCAGCCAGTC
GGAATCCAGCTTGGGACCCAGGAAGTCCAATCGTCAGATATTGTACTCAAGCCTGGTCACGGCAGCGTAC
CGATCTGTTTAAACCTAGATATTGATAGTCTGATCGGTCAACGTATAATCGAGTCCTAGCTTTTGCAAAC
ATCTATCAAGAGACAGGATCAGCAGGAGGCTTTCGCCGCGGAACCCCTATTTGTTTATTTTTCTAAATAC
ATTCAAATATGTATCCGCTCATGAGACAATAACCCTGATAAATGCTTCAATAATATTGAAAAAGGAAGAG
TATGAGTATTCAACATTTCCGTGTCGCCCTTATTCCCTTTTTTGCGGCATTTTGCCTTCCTGTTTTTGCT
CACCCAGAAACGCTGGTGAAAGTAAAAGATGCTGAAGATCAGTTGGGTGCGCGAGTGGGTTACATCGAAC
TGGATCTCAACAGCGGTAAGATCCTTGAGAGTTTTCGCCCCGAAGAACGCTTTCCAATGATGAGCACTTT
TAAAGTTCTGCTATGTGGCGCGGTATTATCCCGTATTGACGCCGGGCAAGAGCAACTCGGTCGCCGCATA
CACTATTCTCAGAATGACTTGGTTGAGTATTCACCAGTCACAGAAAAGCATCTTACGGATGGCATGACAG
TAAGAGAATTATGCAGTGCTGCCATAACCATGAGTGATAACACTGCGGCCAACTTACTTCTGACAACGAT
TGGAGGACCGAAGGAGCTAACCGCTTTTTTGCACAACATGGGGGATCATGTAACTCGCCTTGATCGTTGG
GAACCGGAGCTGAATGAAGCCATACCAAACGACGAGCGTGACACCACGATGCCTGTAGCAATGGCAACAA
CCTTGCGTAAACTATTAACTGGCGAACTACTTACTCTAGCTTCCCGGCAACAGTTGATAGACTGGATGGA
GGCGGATAAAGTTGCAGGACCACTTCTGCGCTCGGCCCTTCCGGCTGGCTGGTTTATTGCTGATAAATCT
GGAGCCGGTGAGCGTGGGTCTCGCGGTATCATTGCAGCACTGGGGCCAGATGGTAAGCCCTCCCGTATCG
TAGTTATCTACACGACGGGGAGTCAGGCAACTATGGATGAACGAAATAGACAGATCGCTGAGATAGGTGC
CTCACTGATTAAGCATTGGTAACCGATTCTAGGTGCATTGGCGCAGAAAAAAATGCCTGATGCGACGCTG
CGCGTCTTATACTCCCACATATGCCAGATTCAGCAACGGATACGGCTTCCCCAACTTGCCCACTTCCATA
CGTGTCCTCCTTACCAGAAATTTATCCTTAAGATCGTTTAAACTCGACTCTGGCTCTATCGAATCTCCGT
CGTTTCGAGCTTACGCGAACAGCCGTGGCGCTCATTTGCTCGTCGGGCATCGAATCTCGTCAGCTATCGT
CAGCTTACCTTTTTGGCAGCGATCGCGGCTCCCGACATCTTGGACCATTAGCTCCACAGGTATCTTCTTC
CCTCTAGTGGTCATAACAGCAGCTTCAGCTACCTCTCAATTCAAAAAACCCCTCAAGACCCGTTTAGAGG
CCCCAAGGGGTTATGCTATCAATCGTTGCGTTACACACACAAAAAACCAACACACATCCATCTTCGATGG
ATAGCGATTTTATTATCTAACTGCTGATCGAGTGTAGCCAGATCTAGTAATCAATTACGGGGTCATTAGT
TCATAGCCCATATATGGAGTTCCGCGTTACATAACTTACGGTAAATGGCCCGCCTGGCTGACCGCCCAAC
GACCCCCGCCCATTGACGTCAATAATGACGTATGTTCCCATAGTAACGCCAATAGGGACTTTCCATTGAC
GTCAATGGGTGGAGTATTTACGGTAAACTGCCCACTTGGCAGTACATCAAGTGTATCATATGCCAAGTAC
GCCCCCTATTGACGTCAATGACGGTAAATGGCCCGCCTGGCATTATGCCCAGTACATGACCTTATGGGAC
TTTCCTACTTGGCAGTACATCTACGTATTAGTCATCGCTATTACCATGCTGATGCGGTTTTGGCAGTACA
TCAATGGGCGTGGATAGCGGTTTGACTCACGGGGATTTCCAAGTCTCCACCCCATTGACGTCAATGGGAG
TTTGTTTTGGCACCAAAATCAACGGGACTTTCCAAAATGTCGTAACAACTCCGCCCCATTGACGCAAATG
GGCGGTAGGCGTGTACGGTGGGAGGTCTATATAAGCAGAGCTGGTTTAGTGAACCGTCAGATCGCCTGGA
GACGCCATCCACGCTGTTTTGACCTCCATAGAAGACACCGGGACCGATCCAGCCTCCCCTCGAAGCTTAC
ATGTGGTACCGAGCTCGGATCCTGAGAACTTCAGGGTGAGTCTATGGGACCCTTGATGTTTTCTTTCCCC
TTCTTTTCTATGGTTAAGTTCATGTCATAGGAAGGGGAGAAGTAACAGGGTACACATATTGACCAAATCA
GGGTAATTTTGCATTTGTAATTTTAAAAAATGCTTTCTTCTTTTAATATACTTTTTTGTTTATCTTATTT
CTAATACTTTCCCTAATCTCTTTCTTTCAGGGCAATAATGATACAATGTATCATGCCTCTTTGCACCATT
CTAAAGAATAACAGTGATAATTTCTGGGTTAAGGCAATAGCAATATTTCTGCATATAAATATTTCTGCAT
ATAAATTGTAACTGATGTAAGAGGTTTCATATTGCTAATAGCAGCTACAATCCAGCTACCATTCTGCTTT
TATTTTATGGTTGGGATAAGGCTGGATTATTCTGAGTCCAAGCTAGGCCCTTTTGCTAATCATGTTCATA
CCTCTTATCTTCCTCCCACAGCTCCTGGGCAACGTGCTGGTCTGTGTGCTGGCCCATCACTTTGGCAAAG
GCGGCCGC
